>Addgene plasmid #240979 | pcDNA3-LATeNT(slow) | addgene full sequence | sequence record 478920 | Addgene NGS Result
GACGGATCGGGAGATCTCCCGATCCCCTATGGTGCACTCTCAGTACAATCTGCTCTGATGCCGCATAGTT
AAGCCAGTATCTGCTCCCTGCTTGTGTGTTGGAGGTCGCTGAGTAGTGCGCGAGCAAAATTTAAGCTACA
ACAAGGCAAGGCTTGACCGACAATTGCATGAAGAATCTGCTTAGGGTTAGGCGTTTTGCGCTGCTTCGCG
ATGTACGGGCCAGATATACGCGTTGACATTGATTATTGACTAGTTATTAATAGTAATCAATTACGGGGTC
ATTAGTTCATAGCCCATATATGGAGTTCCGCGTTACATAACTTACGGTAAATGGCCCGCCTGGCTGACCG
CCCAACGACCCCCGCCCATTGACGTCAATAATGACGTATGTTCCCATAGTAACGCCAATAGGGACTTTCC
ATTGACGTCAATGGGTGGAGTATTTACGGTAAACTGCCCACTTGGCAGTACATCAAGTGTATCATATGCC
AAGTACGCCCCCTATTGACGTCAATGACGGTAAATGGCCCGCCTGGCATTATGCCCAGTACATGACCTTA
TGGGACTTTCCTACTTGGCAGTACATCTACGTATTAGTCATCGCTATTACCATGGTGATGCGGTTTTGGC
AGTACATCAATGGGCGTGGATAGCGGTTTGACTCACGGGGATTTCCAAGTCTCCACCCCATTGACGTCAA
TGGGAGTTTGTTTTGGCACCAAAATCAACGGGACTTTCCAAAATGTCGTAACAACTCCGCCCCATTGACG
CAAATGGGCGGTAGGCGTGTACGGTGGGAGGTCTATATAAGCAGAGCTCTCTGGCTAACTAGAGAACCCA
CTGCTTACTGGCTTATCGAAATTAATACGACTCACTATAGGGAGACCCAAGCTTGCGGCCGCCACCATGG
GCAAGCCCATCCCCAACCCCCTGCTGGGCCTGGACAGCACCAAGGGCTCGGGCTCGACCTCGGGCTCGGG
CACCGGTCCGATCACCATCAACAACTTCCGTTACTCCGACCCGGTTAACAACGACACCATCATCATGATG
GAACCGCCGTACTGCAAAGGTCTAGACATCTACTACAGAGCCTTCAAAATCACCGACCGTATCTGGATCG
TTCCGGAACGTTACGAATTTGGTACCAAACCGGAAGACTTCAACCCGCCGTCCTCCCTGATCGAAGGTGC
TTCCGAATACTACGACCCGAACTACCTGCGTACCGACTCCGACAAAGACCGTTTCCTGCAGACCATGGTT
AAACTGTTCAACCGTATCAAAAACAACGTTGCTGGTGAAGCTCTGCTGGACAAAATCATCAACGCTATCC
CGTACCTGGGTAACTCCTACTCCCTGCTGGACAAATTCGACACCAACTCCAACTCCGTTTCCTTCAACCT
GCTGGAACAGGATCCGTCCGGTGCTACCACCAAATCCGCTATGCTGACCAACCTGATCATCTTCGGTCCG
GGTCCGGTTCTGAACAAAAACGAAGTTCGTGGTATCGTTCTGCGTGTTGACAACAAAAACTACTTCCCGT
GCCGTGACGGTTTCGGTTCCATCATGCAGATGGCTTTCTGCCCGGAATACGTACCGACCTTCGACAACGT
TATCGAAAACATCACCTCCCTGACCATCGGTAAATCCAAATACTTCCAGGACCCGGCTCTGCTGCTGATG
CACGAACTGATCCACGTTCTGCACGGTCTGTACGGCATGCAGGTTTCCTCCCACGAAATCATCCCGTCCA
AACAGGAAATCTACATGCAGCACACCTACCCGATCTCCGCTGAAGAGCTCTTCACCTTCGGTGGTCAGGA
CGCTAACCTGATCTCCATCGATATCAAAAACGACCTGTACGAAAAAACCCTGAACGACTACAAAGCTATC
GCTAACAAACTGTCCCAGGTTACCTCCTGCAACGACCCGAACATCGACATCGACTCCTACAAACAGATCT
ATCAGCAGAAGTATCAGTTTGATAAGGATTCCAACGGCCAGTATATAGTGAACGAGGATAAGTTTCAGAT
ACTGTATAACTCCATAATGTATGGCGGGAGCGGCAGCGGGGGGTCCGGTAGCGGGGAGTTTCGGGCAACC
ACACTGGAACGGATCGAGAAAAGCTTCCTGATTACTGATCCGAGACTGCCTGACAACCCAATCATTTTTG
TGAGCAATTCCTTCCTGCAGCTGACAGAATATTCTCGGGAAGAGATCCTGGGGCGCAATTGCCGTTTTCT
GCAGGGACCCGAGACAGACCGTGCCACTGTTCGGAAAATCAGAGATGCTATTGACAACCAGACTGAAGTG
ACCGTTCAGCTGATCAATTATACCAAGAGCGGCAAGAAGTTCTGGAACGTGTTCCACCTGCAGCCGATGC
GCGATTATAAGGGCGACGTCCAGTACTTCATTGGCGTGCAGCTGGATGGCACCGAACGCCTTCATGGCGC
CGCTGAGCGTGAGGCGGTCTGCCTGGTCAAAAAGACAGCCTTTCAGATTTTTACTGAGATAGAGCTGGGC
AAGAAGTTTAACATAAAGACTCGCTTAAGCTATTTTTCCATGAACCACGATCCTGTGAAGATACCTAACC
TGCTGGATGATACTATATATAACGATACTGAGGGCTTTAACATAGAGTCCAAGGATCTGAAGTCCGAGTA
TAAGGGCCAGAACATGAGGGTGAACACTAACGCCTTTAGGAACGTCGACGGTTCCGGTCTGGTTTCCAAA
CTGATCGGTCTGTGCAAAAAAATCATCCCGCCGACCAACATCCGTGAAAACCTGTACAACCGTACCGCTT
AATAACTCGAGCATGCATCTAGAGGGCCCTATTCTATAGTGTCACCTAAATGCTAGAGCTCGCTGATCAG
CCTCGACTGTGCCTTCTAGTTGCCAGCCATCTGTTGTTTGCCCCTCCCCCGTGCCTTCCTTGACCCTGGA
AGGTGCCACTCCCACTGTCCTTTCCTAATAAAATGAGGAAATTGCATCGCATTGTCTGAGTAGGTGTCAT
TCTATTCTGGGGGGTGGGGTGGGGCAGGACAGCAAGGGGGAGGATTGGGAAGACAATAGCAGGCATGCTG
GGGATGCGGTGGGCTCTATGGCTTCTGAGGCGGAAAGAACCAGCTGGGGCTCTAGGGGGTATCCCC
[124 nt withheld, positions 3147-3270]
C
[91 nt withheld, positions 3272-3362]
A
[49 nt withheld, positions 3364-3412]
CCTTTGACGTTGGAGTCCACGTTCTTT
[37 nt withheld, positions 3440-3476]
ACCCTATCTCGGTCTATTCTTTTGATTTATAAGGGATTTTGCCGATTTCGGCCTATTGGTTAAAAAATGA
GCTGATTTAACAAAAATTTAACGCGAATTAATTCTGTGGAATGTGTGTCAGTTAGGGTGTGGAAAGTCCC
CAGGCTCCCCAGCAGGCAGAAGTATGCAAAGCATGCATCTCAATTAGTCAGCAACCAGGTGTGGAAAGTC
CCCAGGCTCCCCAGCAGGCAGAAGTATGCAAAGCATGCATCTCAATTAGTCAGCAACCATAGTCCCGCCC
CTAACTCCGCCCATCCCGCCCCTAACTCCGCCCAGTTCCGCCCATTCTCCGCCCCATGGCTGACTAATTT
TTTTTATTTATGCAGAGGCCGAGGCCGCCTCTGCCTCTGAGCTATTCCAGAAGTAGTGAGGAGGCTTTTT
TGGAGGCCTAGGCTTTTGCAAAAAGCTCCCGGGAGCTTGTATATCCATTTTCGGATCTGATCAAGAGACA
GGATGAGGATCGTTTCGCATGATTGAACAAGATGGATTGCACGCAGGTTCTCCGGCCGCTTGGGTGGAGA
GGCTATTCGGCTATGACTGGGCACAACAGACAATCGGCTGCTCTGATGCCGCCGTGTTCCGGCTGTCAGC
GCAGGGGCGCCCGGTTCTTTTTGTCAAGACCGACCTGTCCGGTGCCCTGAATGAACTGCAGGACGAGGCA
GCGCGGCTATCGTGGCTGGCCACGACGGGCGTTCCTTGCGCAGCTGTGCTCGACGTTGTCACTGAAGCGG
GAAGGGACTGGCTGCTATTGGGCGAAGTGCCGGGGCAGGATCTCCTGTCATCTCACCTTGCTCCTGCCGA
GAAAGTATCCATCATGGCTGATGCAATGCGGCGGCTGCATACGCTTGATCCGGCTACCTGCCCATTCGAC
CACCAAGCGAAACATCGCATCGAGCGAGCACGTACTCGGATGGAAGCCGGTCTTGTCGATCAGGATGATC
TGGACGAAGAGCATCAGGGGCTCGCGCCAGCCGAACTGTTCGCCAGGCTCAAGGCGCGCATGCCCGACGG
CGAGGATCTCGTCGTGACCCATGGCGATGCCTGCTTGCCGAATATCATGGTGGAAAATGGCCGCTTTTCT
GGATTCATCGACTGTGGCCGGCTGGGTGTGGCGGACCGCTATCAGGACATAGCGTTGGCTACCCGTGATA
TTGCTGAAGAGCTTGGCGGCGAATGGGCTGACCGCTTCCTCGTGCTTTACGGTATCGCCGCTCCCGATTC
GCAGCGCATCGCCTTCTATCGCCTTCTTGACGAGTTCTTCTGAGCGGGACTCTGGGGTTCGAAATGACCG
ACCAAGCGACGCCCAACCTGCCATCACGAGATTTCGATTCCACCGCCGCCTTCTATGAAAGGTTGGGCTT
CGGAATCGTTTTCCGGGACGCCGGCTGGATGATCCTCCAGCGCGGGGATCTCATGCTGGAGTTCTTCGCC
CACCCCAACTTGTTTATTGCAGCTTATAATGGTTACAAATAAAGCAATAGCATCACAAATTTCACAAATA
AAGCATTTTTTTCACTGCATTCTAGTTGTGGTTTGTCCAAACTCATCAATGTATCTTATCATGTCTGTAT
ACCGTCGACCTCTAGCTAGAGCTTGGCGTAATCATGGTCATAGCTGTTTCCTGTGTGAAATTGTTATCCG
CTCACAATTCCACACAACATACGAGCCGGAAGCATAAAGTGTAAAGCCTGGGGTGCCTAATGAGTGAGCT
AACTCACATTAATTGCGTTGCGCTCACTGCCCGCTTTCCAGTCGGGAAACCTGTCGTGCCAGCTGCATTA
ATGAATCGGCCAACGCGCGGGGAGAGGCGGTTTGCGTATTGGGCGCTCTTCCGCTTCCTCGCTCACTGAC
TCGCTGCGCTCGGTCGTTCGGCTGCGGCGAGCGGTATCAGCTCACTCAAAGGCGGTAATACGGTTATCCA
CAGAATCAGGGGATAACGCAGGAAAGAACATGTGAGCAAAAGGCCAGCAAAAGGCCAGGAACCGTAAAAA
GGCCGCGTTGCTGGCGTTTTTCCATAGGCTCCGCCCCCCTGACGAGCATCACAAAAATCGACGCTCAAGT
CAGAGGTGGCGAAACCCGACAGGACTATAAAGATACCAGGCGTTTCCCCCTGGAAGCTCCCTCGTGCGCT
CTCCTGTTCCGACCCTGCCGCTTACCGGATACCTGTCCGCCTTTCTCCCTTCGGGAAGCGTGGCGCTTTC
TCATAGCTCACGCTGTAGGTATCTCAGTTCGGTGTAGGTCGTTCGCTCCAAGCTGGGCTGTGTGCACAAA
CCCCCCGTTCAGCCCGACCGCTGCGCCTTATCCGGTAACTATCGTCTTGAGTCCAACCCGGTAAGACACG
ACTTATCGCCACTGGCAGCAGCCACTGGTAACAGGATTAGCAGAGCGAGGTATGTAGGCGGTGCTACAGA
GTTCTTGAAGTGGTGGCCTAACTACGGCTACACTAGAAGAACAGTATTTGGTATCTGCGCTCTGCTGAAG
CCAGTTACCTTCGGAAAAAGAGTTGGTAGCTCTTGATCCGGCAAACAAACCACCGCTGGTAGCGGTGGTT
TTTTTGTTTGCAAGCAGCAGATTACGCGCAGAAAAAAAGGATCTCAAGAAGATCCTTTGATCTTTTCTAC
GGGGTCTGACGCTCAGTGGAACGAAAACTCACGTTAAGGGATTTTGGTCATGAGATTATCAAAAAGGATC
TTCACCTAGATCCTTTTAAATTAAAAATGAAGTTTTAAATCAATCTAAAGTATATATGAGTAAACTTGGT
CTGACAGTTACCAATGCTTAATCAGTGAGGCACCTATCTCAGCGATCTGTCTATTTCGTTCATCCATAGT
TGCCTGACTCCCCGTCGTGTAGATAACTACGATACGGGAGGGCTTACCATCTGGCCCCAGTGCTGCAATG
ATACCGCGAGACCCACGCTCACCGGCTCCAGATTTATCAGCAATAAACCAGCCAGCCGGAAGGGCCGAGC
GCAGAAGTGGTCCTGCAACTTTATCCGCCTCCATCCAGTCTATTAATTGTTGCCGGGAAGCTAGAGTAAG
TAGTTCGCCAGTTAATAGTTTGCGCAACGTTGTTGCCATTGCTACAGGCATCGTGGTGTCACGCTCGTCG
TTTGGTATGGCTTCATTCAGCTCCGGTTCCCAACGATCAAGGCGAGTTACATGATCCCCCATGTTGTGCA
AAAAAGCGGTTAGCTCCTTCGGTCCTCCGATCGTTGTCAGAAGTAAGTTGGCCGCAGTGTTATCACTCAT
GGTTATGGCAGCACTGCATAATTCTCTTACTGTCATGCCATCCGTAAGATGCTTTTCTGTGACTGGTGAG
TACTCAACCAAGTCATTCTGAGAATAGTGTATGCGGCGACCGAGTTGCTCTTGCCCGGCGTCAATACGGG
ATAATACCGCGCCACATAGCAGAACTTTAAAAGTGCTCATCATTGGAAAACGTTCTTCGGGGCGAAAACT
CTCAAGGATCTTACCGCTGTTGAGATCCAGTTCGATGTAACCCACTCGTGCACCCAACTGATCTTCAGCA
TCTTTTACTTTCACCAGCGTTTCTGGGTGAGCAAAAACAGGAAGGCAAAATGCCGCAAAAAAGGGAATAA
GGGCGACACGGAAATGTTGAATACTCATACTCTTCCTTTTTCAATATTATTGAAGCATTTATCAGGGTTA
TTGTCTCATGAGCGGATACATATTTGAATGTATTTAGAAAAATAAACAAATAGGGGTTCCGCGCACATTT
CCCCGAAAAGTGCCACCTGACGTC
Features (pLannotate 1.2.2; 21 found; start..end, strand, type, name):
     28..80      -  misc_feature   bom (fragment): basis of mobility region from pBR322
    235..614     +  enhancer       CMV enhancer: human cytomegalovirus immediate early enhancer
    615..818     +  promoter       CMV promoter: human cytomegalovirus (CMV) immediate early promoter
    814..847     +  LTR            5' LTR (truncated) (fragment): truncated 5' long terminal repeat (LTR) from HIV-1
    863..881     +  promoter       T7 promoter: promoter for bacteriophage T7 RNA polymerase
    988..2799    +  CDS            tetX (fragment): TETX_CLOTE - Experimental evidence at protein level: Swiss-Prot protein existence level 1. Tetanus toxin acts by inhibiting neurotransmitter release. It binds to peripheral neuronal synapses, is internalized and moves by retrograde transport up the axon into the spinal cord where it can move between postsynaptic and presynaptic neurons. It inhibits neurotransmitter release by acting as a zinc endopeptidase that catalyzes the hydrolysis of the '76-Gln-|-Phe-77' bond of synaptobrevin-2. From Clostridium tetani (strain Massachusetts / E88).
   2833..2851    -  promoter       SP6 promoter: promoter for bacteriophage SP6 RNA polymerase
   2877..3101    +  polyA_signal   bGH poly(A) signal: bovine growth hormone polyadenylation signal
   3105..3126    +  promoter       SV40 promoter (fragment): SV40 enhancer and early promoter
   3147..3575    +  rep_origin     f1 ori (sequence partly withheld): f1 bacteriophage origin of replication; arrow indicates direction of (+) strand synthesis
   3589..3918    +  promoter       SV40 promoter: SV40 enhancer and early promoter
   3985..4776    +  CDS            neo: KKA2_KLEPN - Also known as kan, nptII. Experimental evidence at protein level: Swiss-Prot protein existence level 1. Resistance to kanamycin, neomycin, paromomycin, ribostamycin, butirosin and gentamicin B. From Klebsiella pneumoniae.
   4800..4958    +  CDS            ble (fragment): BLE_KLEPN - Experimental evidence at protein level: Swiss-Prot protein existence level 1. Binding protein with a strong affinity to the bleomycin family of antibiotics. Binds to CL990; an antimitotic-antibiotic compound. From Klebsiella pneumoniae.
   4953..5074    +  polyA_signal   SV40 poly(A) signal: SV40 polyadenylation signal
   5147..5163    -  protein_bind   lac operator: The lac repressor binds to the lac operator to inhibit transcription in E. coli. This inhibition can be relieved by adding lactose or isopropyl-β-D-thiogalactopyranoside (IPTG). lac repressor encoded by lacI
   5171..5201    -  promoter       lac promoter: promoter for the E. coli lac operon
   5216..5237    -  protein_bind   CAP binding site: CAP binding activates transcription in the presence of cAMP. E. coli catabolite activator protein
   5250..5342    -  CDS            lacI (fragment): lac repressor; lacI; The lac repressor binds to the lac operator to inhibit transcription in E. coli. This inhibition can be relieved by adding lactose or isopropyl-β-D-thiogalactopyranoside (IPTG).
   5525..6113    -  rep_origin     ori: high-copy-number ColE1/pMB1/pBR322/pUC origin of replication
   6284..7144    -  CDS            AmpR: β-lactamase; bla; confers resistance to ampicillin, carbenicillin, and related antibiotics
   7145..7249    -  promoter       AmpR promoter: bla
