[The description below was written by a language model from this plasmid's Addgene catalogue record and pLannotate feature annotations shown in this document.]
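Description:
pcDNA3-LATeNT(slow) is a 7,280 nt mammalian expression plasmid built on the pcDNA3 backbone. It expresses LATeNT*, the slow-reversing variant of a light-activated tetanus neurotoxin, in the cytosol of mammalian cells. In bacteria it is maintained at high copy from a ColE1/pUC-type origin and selected with ampicillin through the β-lactamase gene and its native promoter. An f1 origin is also present, which allows single-stranded DNA production. For mammalian cells, the backbone carries a neomycin phosphotransferase cassette driven by the SV40 enhancer/early promoter and ended by the SV40 polyadenylation signal, which in principle allows G418 selection of stable transfectants. The short hits to an HIV-1 LTR, ble, lacI and the lac promoter/operator region are small fragments, most likely backbone remnants or annotation artefacts, and not functional modules.

The payload sits between the human CMV immediate-early enhancer/promoter and the bovine growth hormone polyadenylation signal, flanked by T7 and SP6 phage promoters typical of pcDNA3. The insert is a synthetic open reading frame, V5-LATeNT*, with an N-terminal V5 epitope tag for detection. The annotation tool recognises roughly 1.8 kb of it as a fragment of Clostridium tetani tetanus toxin, the zinc endopeptidase that cleaves synaptobrevin-2 and so blocks neurotransmitter release. The record does not identify the light-sensing component or the change that produces slow reversal, and neither is annotated separately in the feature table. According to the associated publication title, the tool is intended for light-conditional proteolysis and inducible synaptic inhibition. This plasmid suits transient transfection to characterise the slow-reversing variant in cultured cells.
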