Addgene plasmid #240979: pcDNA3-LATeNT(slow)
Purpose: Expresses LATeNT* (slow reversing) in the mammalian cytosol
Depositing lab: Alice Ting. Depositing organization: Stanford University. Publication: Light-activated tetanus neurotoxin for conditional proteolysis and inducible synaptic inhibition in vivo. Roh H, Kim D, Kim B, Jeon Y, Kim Y, Jacko M, Xu F, Lin C, Won Um J, Ting AY. bioRxiv 2025.01.27.635161; doi: 10.1101/2025.01.27.635161.
Backbone
  Vector backbone: pcDNA3
  Vector type: Mammalian Expression
Growth in bacteria
  Bacterial resistance: Ampicillin, 100 μg/mL
  Growth temperature: 37°C
  Growth strain: DH5alpha
  Copy number: High Copy
Gene/Insert
  Gene/Insert name: V5-LATeNT*
  Species: Synthetic
  Tag / fusion protein: V5 (N terminal on insert)
  Cloning method: Gibson Cloning
Terms and licenses: Academic/Nonprofit Terms; Industry Terms: Not Available to Industry
Depositor comments: Please visit https://doi.org/10.1101/2025.01.27.635161 for bioRxiv preprint.
How to cite: pcDNA3-LATeNT(slow) was a gift from Alice Ting (Addgene plasmid # 240979 ; http://n2t.net/addgene:240979 ; RRID:Addgene_240979)
